Addgene plasmid #81041: pTriEx-mCherry-LOV2
Purpose: Mammalian or insect expression for wt LOV2
Depositing lab: Klaus Hahn. Depositing organization: University of North Carolina at Chapel Hill. Publication: LOVTRAP: an optogenetic system for photoinduced protein dissociation. Wang H, Vilela M, Winkler A, Tarnawski M, Schlichting I, Yumerefendi H, Kuhlman B, Liu R, Danuser G, Hahn KM. Nat Methods. 2016 Jul 18. doi: 10.1038/nmeth.3926. PubMed 27427858.
Backbone
  Vector backbone: pTriEx
  Backbone size w/o insert (bp): 5040
  Total vector size (bp): 6000
  Vector type: Mammalian Expression, Bacterial Expression, Insect Expression
Growth in bacteria
  Bacterial resistance: Ampicillin, 100 μg/mL
  Growth temperature: 37°C
  Growth strain: DH5alpha
  Copy number: High Copy
Gene/Insert
  Gene/Insert name: LOV2
  Species: Synthetic
  Insert size (bp): 432
  Promoter: CMV, p10
  Tag / fusion protein: mCherry (N terminal on insert)
  Cloning method: Unknown
  Sequencing primers: 5′ aagtatcgggccctttgtgc; 3′ GGCAGCCTGCACCTGAGGTTAATCAC
Terms and licenses: Academic/Nonprofit Terms; Industry Terms: Not Available to Industry
How to cite: pTriEx-mCherry-LOV2 was a gift from Klaus Hahn (Addgene plasmid # 81041 ; http://n2t.net/addgene:81041 ; RRID:Addgene_81041)
