[The description below was written by a language model from this plasmid's Addgene catalogue record and pLannotate feature annotations shown in this document.]
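Description:
pTriEx-mCherry-LOV2 is a multi-host expression plasmid built on the pTriEx backbone, designed to express a red-fluorescent fusion of the wild-type LOV2 photosensory domain in mammalian or insect cells; its backbone also carries the elements for bacterial expression. It is maintained in E. coli through a high-copy ColE1/pUC-type origin and selected with ampicillin via the β-lactamase gene. The catalogue lists a total size of about 6.0 kb, consistent with the 6,088 nt sequence record.

The open reading frame sits downstream of three promoter systems arranged in series. A CMV enhancer/promoter with a chimeric β-actin/β-globin intron fragment drives transcription in mammalian cells. A T7 promoter with a lac operator allows IPTG-regulated expression in E. coli strains supplying T7 RNA polymerase. The baculovirus p10 promoter serves insect cells. The coding region consists of mCherry fused to the N-terminus of the 432 bp synthetic LOV2 insert. The automated annotation labels part of this segment "miniSOG", which most likely reflects homology, since miniSOG is itself an engineered flavin-binding LOV2 domain, rather than a distinct reporter. HSV and 6xHis tag sequences lie downstream, but the record does not show whether they are in frame with the fusion. A rabbit β-globin polyadenylation signal and a T7 terminator end the transcripts.

The cassette is flanked by the lef2/ORF603 and ORF1629 baculovirus recombination regions, which permit transfer into a baculovirus genome to make recombinant virus, and a loxP site lies just beyond. The plasmid comes from work on LOVTRAP, an optogenetic system for light-induced protein dissociation, where it supplies a trackable wild-type LOV2 component.
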