Features (pLannotate 1.2.2; 19 found; start..end, strand, type, name):
    110..937     +  misc_recomb    baculovirus recombination region (lef2/ORF603): contains ORF603 and part of lef2
    949..1308    +  enhancer       CMV enhancer (fragment): human cytomegalovirus immediate early enhancer
   1310..1509    +  promoter       CMV promoter: human cytomegalovirus (CMV) immediate early promoter
   1661..1791    +  intron         chimeric intron (fragment): chimera between introns from chicken β-actin and rabbit β-globin
   1860..1878    +  promoter       T7 promoter: promoter for bacteriophage T7 RNA polymerase
   1879..1903    +  protein_bind   lac operator: The lac repressor binds to the lac operator to inhibit transcription in E. coli. This inhibition can be relieved by adding lactose or isopropyl-β-D-thiogalactopyranoside (IPTG). lac repressor encoded by lacI
   1919..2028    +  promoter       p10 promoter: baculovirus promoter for expression in insect cells
   2043..2750    +  CDS            mCherry: mCherry is a basic (constitutively fluorescent) red fluorescent protein published in 2004, derived from Discosoma sp.. It is reported to be a very rapidly-maturing monomer with low acid sensitivity.
   2784..3101    +  CDS            miniSOG: miniSOG is a basic (constitutively fluorescent) cyan fluorescent protein published in 2011, derived from Arabidopsis thaliana. It requires the cofactor flavin for fluorescence.
   3231..3263    +  CDS            HSV tag: HSV (herpes simplex virus) epitope tag
   3273..3290    +  CDS            6xHis: 6xHis affinity tag
   3305..3373    +  CDS            HBB (fragment): HBB_PONPY - Experimental evidence at transcript level: Swiss-Prot protein existence level 2. Involved in oxygen transport from the lung to the various peripheral tissues. From Pongo pygmaeus (Bornean orangutan).
   3448..3503    +  polyA_signal   β-globin poly(A) signal: rabbit β-globin polyadenylation signal (Gil and Proudfoot, 1987)
   3591..3638    +  terminator     T7 terminator: transcription terminator for bacteriophage T7 RNA polymerase
   3651..4356    +  misc_recomb    baculovirus recombination region (ORF1629): contains part of ORF1629
   4365..4398    +  protein_bind   loxP: Cre-mediated recombination occurs in the 8-bp core sequence (GCATACAT). Cre recombinase
   4566..5153    -  rep_origin     ori: high-copy-number ColE1/pMB1/pBR322/pUC origin of replication
   5166..6026    -  CDS            AmpR: β-lactamase; bla; confers resistance to ampicillin, carbenicillin, and related antibiotics
   6027..6078    -  promoter       AmpR promoter (fragment): bla
>Addgene plasmid #81041 | pTriEx-mCherry-LOV2 | depositor full sequence | sequence record 153604 | mCherry, LOV2
AACTGTTACATTGCAAACGTGGTTTCGTGTGCCAAGTGTGAAAACCGATGTTTAATCAAGGCTCTGACGC
ATTTCTACAACCACGACTCCAAGTGTGTGGGTGAAGTCATGCATCTTTTAATCAAATCCCAAGATGTGTA
TAAACCACCAAACTGCCAAAAAATGAAAACTGTCGACAAGCTCTGTCCGTTTGCTGGCAACTGCAAGGGT
CTCAATCCTATTTGTAATTATTGAATAATAAAACAATTATAAATGTCAAATTTGTTTTTTATTAACGATA
CAAACCAAACGCAACAAGAACATTTGTAGTATTATCTATAATTGAAAACGCGTAGTTATAATCGCTGAGG
TAATATTTAAAATCATTTTCAAATGATTCACAGTTAATTTGCGACAATATAATTTTATTTTCACATAAAC
TAGACGCCTTGTCGTCTTCTTCTTCGTATTCCTTCTCTTTTTCATTTTTCTCTTCATAAAAATTAACATA
GTTATTATCGTATCCATATATGTATCTATCGTATAGAGTAAATTTTTTGTTGTCATAAATATATATGTCT
TTTTTAATGGGGTGTATAGTACCGCTGCGCATAGTTTTTCTGTAATTTACAACAGTGCTATTTTCTGGTA
GTTCTTCGGAGTGTGTTGCTTTAATTATTAAATTTATATAATCAATGAATTTGGGATCGTCGGTTTTGTA
CAATATGTTGCCGGCATAGTACGCAGCTTCTTCTAGTTCAATTACACCATTTTTTAGCAGCACCGGATTA
ACATAACTTTCCAAAATGTTGTACGAACCGTTAAACAAAAACAGTTCACCTCCCTTTTCTATACTATTGT
CTGCGAGCAGTTGTTTGTTGTTAAAAATAACAGCCATTGTAATGAGACGCACAAACTAATATCACAAACT
GGAAATGTCTATCAATATATAGTTGCTGATGGCCGGCCTATTAATAGTAATCAATTACGGGGTCATTAGT
TCATAGCCCATATATGGAGTTCCGCGTTACATAACTTACGGTAAATGGCCCGCCTGGCTGACCGCCCAAC
GACCCCCGCCCATTGACGTCAATAATGACGTATGTTCCCATAGTAACGCCAATAGGGACTTTCCATTGAC
GTCAATGGGTGGAGTATTTACGGTAAACTGCCCACTTGGCAGTACATCAAGTGTATCATATGCCAAGTCC
GCCCCCTATTGACGTCAATGACGGTAAATGGCCCGCCTGGCATTATGCCCAGTACATGACCTTACGGGAC
TTTCCTACTTGGCAGTACATCTACGTATTAGTCATCGCTATTACCATGCTGATGCGGTTTTGGCAGTACA
CCAATGGGCGTGGATAGCGGTTTGACTCACGGGGATTTCCAAGTCTCCACCCCATTGACGTCAATGGGAG
TTTGTTTTGGCACCAAAATCAACGGGACTTTCCAAAATGTCGTAATAACCCCGCCCCGTTGACGCAAATG
GGCGGTAGGCGTGTACGGTGGGAGGTCTATATAAGCAGACGTCGTTTAGTGAACCGTCAGATCACTAGAT
GCTTTATTGCGGTAGTTTATCACAGTTAAATTGCTAACGCCAGTCTCGAACTTAACGTGCAGAAGTTGGT
CGTGAGGCACTGGGCAGGTAAGTATCGGGCCCTTTGTGCGGGGGGAGCGGCTCGGGGCTGTCCGCGGGGG
GACGGCTGCCTTCGGGGGGGACGGGGCAGGGCGGGGTTCGGCTTCTGGCGTGTGACCGGCGGCTCTAGAG
CCTCTGCTAACCATGTTCATGCCTTCTTCTTTTTCCTACAGCTCCTGGGCAACGTGCTGGTTATTGTGCT
GTCTCATCATTTTGGCAAAGAATTGGATCGGACCGAAATTAATACGACTCACTATAGGGGAATTGTGAGC
GGATAACAATTCCCCGGAGTTAATCCGGGACCTTTAATTCAACCCAACACAATATATTATAGTTAAATAA
GAATTATTATCAAATCATTTGTATATTAATTAAAATACTATACTGTAAATTACATTTTATTTACAATCAA
AGGAGATATACCATGGTGAGCAAGGGCGAGGAGGATAACATGGCCATCATCAAGGAGTTCATGCGCTTCA
AGGTGCACATGGAGGGCTCCGTGAACGGCCACGAGTTCGAGATCGAGGGCGAGGGCGAGGGCCGCCCCTA
CGAGGGCACCCAGACCGCCAAGCTGAAGGTGACCAAGGGTGGCCCCCTGCCCTTCGCCTGGGACATCCTG
TCCCCTCAGTTCATGTACGGCTCCAAGGCCTACGTGAAGCACCCCGCCGACATCCCCGACTACTTGAAGC
TGTCCTTCCCCGAGGGCTTCAAGTGGGAGCGCGTGATGAACTTCGAGGACGGCGGCGTGGTGACCGTGAC
CCAGGACTCCTCCCTGCAGGACGGCGAGTTCATCTACAAGGTGAAGCTGCGCGGCACCAACTTCCCCTCC
GACGGCCCTGTAATGCAGAAGAAGACTATGGGCTGGGAGGCCTCCTCCGAGCGGATGTACCCCGAGGACG
GCGCCCTGAAGGGCGAGATCAAGCAGAGGCTGAAGCTGAAGGACGGCGGCCACTACGACGCTGAGGTCAA
GACCACCTACAAGGCCAAGAAGCCCGTGCAGCTGCCCGGCGCCTACAACGTCAACATCAAGTTGGACATC
ACCTCCCACAACGAGGACTACACCATCGTGGAACAGTACGAACGCGCCGAGGGCCGCCACTCCACCGGCG
GCATGGACGAGCTGTACAAGGGTTCTGGATCCTTGGCTACTACACTTGAACGTATTGAGAAGAACTTTGT
CATTACTGACCCAAGATTGCCAGATAATCCCATTATATTCGCGTCCGATAGTTTCTTGCAGTTGACAGAA
TATAGCCGTGAAGAAATTTTGGGAAGAAACTGCAGGTTTCTACAAGGTCCTGAAACTGATCGCGCGACAG
TGAGAAAAATTAGAGATGCCATAGATAACCAAACAGAGGTCACTGTTCAGCTGATTAATTATACAAAGAG
TGGTAAAAAGTTCTGGAACCTCTTTCACTTGCAGCCTATGCGAGATCAGAAGGGAGATGTCCAGTACTTT
ATTGGGGTTCAGTTGGATGGAACTGAGCATGTCCGAGATGCTGCCGAGAGAGAGGGAGTCATGCTGATTA
AGAAAACTGCAGAAAATATTGATGAGGCGGCAAAAGAACTTTAAAAGCTTGCGGCCGCACAGCTGTATAC
ACGTGCAAGCCAGCCAGAACTCGCCCCGGAAGACCCCGAGGATCTCGAGCACCACCATCACCATCACCAT
CACTAAGTGATTAACCTCAGGTGCAGGCTGCCTATCAGAAGGTGGTGGCTGGTGTGGCCAATGCCCTGGC
TCACAAATACCACTGAGATCGATCTTTTTCCCTCTGCCAAAAATTATGGGGACATCATGAAGCCCCTTGA
GCATCTGACTTCTGGCTAATAAAGGAAATTTATTTTCATTGCAATAGTGTGTTGGAATTTTTTGTGTCTC
TCACTCGGAAGGACATATGGGAGGGCAAATCATTTAAAACATCAGAATGAGTATTTGGTTTAGAGTTTGG
CAACATATGCCCATATGTAACTAGCATAACCCCTTGGGGCCTCTAAACGGGTCTTGAGGGGTTTTTTGCT
GAAAGCATGCGGAGGAAATTCTCCTTGAAGTTTCCCTGGTGTTCAAAGTAAAGGAGTTTGCACCAGACGC
ACCTCTGTTCACTGGTCCGGCGTATTAAAACACGATACATTGTTATTAGTACATTTATTAAGCGCTAGAT
TCTGTGCGTTGTTGATTTACAGACAATTGTTGTACGTATTTTAATAATTCATTAAATTTATAATCTTTAG
GGTGGTATGTTAGAGCGAAAATCAAATGATTTTCAGCGTCTTTATATCTGAATTTAAATATTAAATCCTC
AATAGATTTGTAAAATAGGTTTCGATTAGTTTCAAACAAGGGTTGTTTTTCCGAACCGATGGCTGGACTA
TCTAATGGATTTTCGCTCAACGCCACAAAACTTGCCAAATCTTGTAGCAGCAATCTAGCTTTGTCGATAT
TCGTTTGTGTTTTGTTTTGTAATAAAGGTTCGACGTCGTTCAAAATATTATGCGCTTTTGTATTTCTTTC
ATCACTGTCGTTAGTGTACAATTGACTCGACGTAAACACGTTAAATAGAGCTTGGACATATTTAACATCG
GGCGTGTTAGCTTTATTAGGCCGATTATCGTCGTCGTCCCAACCCTCGTCGTTAGAAGTTGCTTCCGAAG
ACGATTTTGCCATAGCCACACGACGCCTATTAATTGTGTCGGCTAACACGTCCGCGATCAAATTTGTAGT
TGAGCTTTTTGGAATTGCGATCGCATAACTTCGTATAGCATACATTATACGAAGTTATAAGCTCGGAACG
CTGCGCTCGGTCGTTCGGCTGCGGCGAGCGGTATCAGCTCACTCAAAGGCGGTAATACGGTTATCCACAG
AATCAGGGGATAACGCAGGAAAGAACATGTGAGCAAAAGGCCAGCAAAAGGCCAGGAACCGTAAAAAGGC
CGCGTTGCTGGCGTTTTTCCATAGGCTCCGCCCCCTGACGAGCATCACAAAAATCGACGCTCAAGTCAGA
GGTGGCGAAACCCGACAGGACTATAAAGATACCAGGCGTTTCCCCCTGGAAGCTCCCTCGTGCGCTCTCC
TGTTCCGACCCTGCCGCTTACCGGATACCTGTCCGCCTTTCTCCCTTCGGGAAGCGTGGCGCTTTCTCAA
TGCTCACGCTGTAGGTATCTCAGTTCGGTGTAGGTCGTTCGCTCCAAGCTGGGCTGTGTGCACGAACCCC
CCGTTCAGCCCGACCGCTGCGCCTTATCCGGTAACTATCGTCTTGAGTCCAACCCGGTAAGACACGACTT
ATCGCCACTGGCAGCAGCCACTGGTAACAGGATTAGCAGAGCGAGGTATGTAGGCGGTGCTACAGAGTTC
TTGAAGTGGTGGCCTAACTACGGCTACACTAGAAGAACAGTATTTGGTATCTGCGCTCTGCTGAAGCCAG
TTACCTTCGGAAAAAGAGTTGGTAGCTCTTGATCCGGCAAACAAACCACCGCTGGTAGCGGTGGTTTTTT
TGTTTGCAAGCAGCAGATTACGCGCAGAAAAAAAGGATCTCAAGAAGATCCTTTGTTACCAATGCTTAAT
CAGTGAGGCACCTATCTCAGCGATCTGTCTATTTCGTTCATCCATAGTTGCCTGACTCCCCGTCGTGTAG
ATAACTACGATACGGGAGGGCTTACCATCTGGCCCCAGTGCTGCAATGATACCGCGAGACCCACGCTCAC
CGGCTCCAGATTTATCAGCAATAAACCAGCCAGCCGGAAGGGCCGAGCGCAGAAGTGGTCCTGCAACTTT
ATCCGCCTCCATCCAGTCTATTAATTGTTGCCGGGAAGCTAGAGTAAGTAGTTCGCCAGTTAATAGTTTG
CGCAACGTTGTTGCCATTGCTACAGGCATCGTGGTGTCACGCTCGTCGTTTGGTATGGCTTCATTCAGCT
CCGGTTCCCAACGATCAAGGCGAGTTACATGATCCCCCATGTTGTGCAAAAAAGCGGTTAGCTCCTTCGG
TCCTCCGATCGTTGTCAGAAGTAAGTTGGCCGCAGTGTTATCACTCATGGTTATGGCAGCACTGCATAAT
TCTCTTACTGTCATGCCATCCGTAAGATGCTTTTCTGTGACTGGTGAGTACTCAACCAAGTCATTCTGAG
AATAGTGTATGCGGCGACCGAGTTGCTCTTGCCCGGCGTCAATACGGGATAATACCGCGCCACATAGCAG
AACTTTAAAAGTGCTCATCATTGGAAAACGTTCTTCGGGGCGAAAACTCTCAAGGATCTTACCGCTGTTG
AGATCCAGTTCGATGTAACCCACTCGTGCACCCAACTGATCTTCAGCATCTTTTACTTTCACCAGCGTTT
CTGGGTGAGCAAAAACAGGAAGGCAAAATGCCGCAAAAAAGGGAATAAGGGCGACACGGAAATGTTGAAT
ACTCATACTCTTCCTTTTTCAATATTATTGAAGCATTTATCAGGGTTATTGTCTCATGTCCGCGCGTT
