>Addgene plasmid #81041 | pTriEx-mCherry-LOV2 | addgene partial sequence | sequence record 157022 | rb_glob_PA_term-R 5'-CCCATATGTCCTTCCGAGTG-3'
AAAAATTCCAACACACTATTGCAATGAAAATAAATTTCCTTTATTAGCCAGAAGTCAGATGCTCAAGGGG
CTTCATGATGTCCCCATAATTTTTGGCAGAGGGAAAAAGATCGATCTCAGTGGTATTTGTGAGCCAGGGC
ATTGGCCACACCAGCCACCACCTTCTGATAGGCAGCCTGCACCTGAGGTTAATCACTTAGTGATGGTGAT
GGTGATGGTGGTGCTCGAGATCCTCGGGGTCTTCCGGGGCGAGTTCTGGCTGGCTTGCACGTGTATACAG
CTGTGCGGCCGCAAGCTTTTAAAGTTCTTTTGCCGCCTCATCAATATTTTCTGCAGTTTTCTTAATCAGC
ATGACTCCCTCTCTCTCGGCAGCATCTCGGACATGCTCAGTTCCATCCAACTGAACCCCAATAAAGTACT
GGACATCTCCCTTCTGATCTCGCATAGGCTGCAAGTGAAAGAGGTTCCAGAACTTTTTACCACTCTTTGT
ATAATTAATCAGCTGAACAGTGACCTCTGTTTGGTTATCTATGGCATCTCTAATTTTTCTCACTGTCGCG
CGATCAGTTTCAGGACCTTGTAGAAACCTGCAGTTTCTTCCCAAAATTTCTTCACGGCTATATTCTGTCA
ACTGCAAGAAACTATCGGACGCGAATATAATGGGATTATCTGGCAATCTTGGGTCAGTAATGACAAAGTT
CTTCTCAATACGTTCAAGTGTAGTAGCCAAGGATCCAGAACCCTTGTACAGCTCGTCCATGCCGCCGGTG
GAGTGGCGGCCCTCGGCGCGTTCGTACTGTTCCACGATGGTGTAGTCCTCGTTGTGGGAGGTGATGTCCA
ACTTGATGTTGACGTTGTAGGCGCCGGGCAGCTGCACGGGCTTCTTGGCCTTGTAGGTGGTCTTGACCTC
AGCGTCGTA
