>Addgene plasmid #81041 | pTriEx-mCherry-LOV2 | addgene partial sequence | sequence record 157023 | CMV-F 5'-CGCAAATGGGCGGTAGGCGTG-3'
CTATATAAGCAGACGTCGTTTAGTGAACCGTCAGATCACTAGATGCTTTATTGCGGTAGTTTATCACAGT
TAAATTGCTAACGCCAGTCTCGAACTTAACGTGCAGAAGTTGGTCGTGAGGCACTGGGCAGGTAAGTATC
GGGCCCTTTGTGCGGGGGGAGCGGCTCGGGGCTGTCCGCGGGGGGACGGCTGCCTTCGGGGGGGACGGGG
CAGGGCGGGGTTCGGCTTCTGGCGTGTGACCGGCGGCTCTAGAGCCTCTGCTAACCATGTTCATGCCTTC
TTCTTTTTCCTACAGCTCCTGGGCAACGTGCTGGTTATTGTGCTGTCTCATCATTTTGGCAAAGAATTGG
ATCGGACCGAAATTAATACGACTCACTATAGGGGAATTGTGAGCGGATAACAATTCCCCGGAGTTAATCC
GGGACCTTTAATTCAACCCAACACAATATATTATAGTTAAATAAGAATTATTATCAAATCATTTGTATAT
TAATTAAAATACTATACTGTAAATTACATTTTATTTACAATCAAAGGAGATATACCATGGTGAGCAAGGG
CGAGGAGGATAACATGGCCATCATCAAGGAGTTCATGCGCTTCAAGGTGCACATGGAGGGCTCCGTGAAC
GGCCACGAGTTCGAGATCGAGGGCGAGGGCGAGGGCCGCCCCTACGAGGGCACCCAGACCGCCAAGCTGA
AGGTGACCAAGGGTGGCCCCCTGCCCTTCGCCTGGGACATCCTGTCCCCTCAGTTCATGTACGGCTCCAA
GGCCTACGTGAAGCACCCCGCCGACATCCCCGACTACTTGAAGCTGTCCTTCCCCGAGGGCTTCAAGTGG
GAGCGCGTGATGAACTTCGAGGACGGCGGCGTGGTGACCGTGACCCAGGACTCCTCCCTGCAGGACGGCG
AGTTCATCTACAAGGTGAAGCTGCGCGGCACCAACTTCCCCTCCGACGGCCCTGTAATGCAGAAGAAGAC
TATGGGCTGG
